>Addgene plasmid #13179 | pc3XB-ZF129 | depositor full sequence | sequence record 7528 | Author sequence
GACGGATCGGGAGATCTCCCGATCCCCTATGGTGCACTCTCAGTACAATCTGCTCTGATGCCGCATAGTT
AAGCCAGTATCTGCTCCCTGCTTGTGTGTTGGAGGTCGCTGAGTAGTGCGCGAGCAAAATTTAAGCTACA
ACAAGGCAAGGCTTGACCGACAATTGCATGAAGAATCTGCTTAGGGTTAGGCGTTTTGCGCTGCTTCGCG
ATGTACGGGCCAGATATACGCGTTGACATTGATTATTGACTAGTTATTAATAGTAATCAATTACGGGGTC
ATTAGTTCATAGCCCATATATGGAGTTCCGCGTTACATAACTTACGGTAAATGGCCCGCCTGGCTGACCG
CCCAACGACCCCCGCCCATTGACGTCAATAATGACGTATGTTCCCATAGTAACGCCAATAGGGACTTTCC
ATTGACGTCAATGGGTGGAGTATTTACGGTAAACTGCCCACTTGGCAGTACATCAAGTGTATCATATGCC
AAGTACGCCCCCTATTGACGTCAATGACGGTAAATGGCCCGCCTGGCATTATGCCCAGTACATGACCTTA
TGGGACTTTCCTACTTGGCAGTACATCTACGTATTAGTCATCGCTATTACCATGGTGATGCGGTTTTGGC
AGTACATCAATGGGCGTGGATAGCGGTTTGACTCACGGGGATTTCCAAGTCTCCACCCCATTGACGTCAA
TGGGAGTTTGTTTTGGCACCAAAATCAACGGGACTTTCCAAAATGTCGTAACAACTCCGCCCCATTGACG
CAAATGGGCGGTAGGCGTGTACGGTGGGAGGTCTATATAAGCAGAGCTCTCTGGCTAACTAGAGAACCCA
CTGCTTACTGGCTTATCGAAATTAATACGACTCACTATAGGGAGACCCAAGCTGGCTAGCGTTTAAACGG
GCCCTCTAGACCCGGGGAGAAGCCTTACGAGTGCCACGACTGCGGCAAGTCCTTCCGGCAGAGCACGCAC
TTGACACGCCACAGACGCATCCACACCGGTGGATCCTCTGCACAGTAGTAAGCTTAAGTTTAAACCGCTG
ATCAGCCTCGACTGTGCCTTCTAGTTGCCAGCCATCTGTTGTTTGCCCCTCCCCCGTGCCTTCCTTGACC
CTGGAAGGTGCCACTCCCACTGTCCTTTCCTAATAAAATGAGGAAATTGCATCGCATTGTCTGAGTAGGT
GTCATTCTATTCTGGGGGGTGGGGTGGGGCAGGACAGCAAGGGGGAGGATTGGGAAGACAATAGCAGGCA
TGCTGGGGATGCGGTGGGCTCTATGGCTTCTGAGGCGGAAAGAACCAGCTGGGGCTCTAGGGGGTATCCC
C
[124 nt withheld, positions 1332-1455]
C
[91 nt withheld, positions 1457-1547]
A
[49 nt withheld, positions 1549-1597]
CCTTTGACGTTGGAGTCCACGTTCTTT
[37 nt withheld, positions 1625-1661]
ACCCTATCTCGGTCTATTCTTTTGATTTATAAGGGATTTTGCCGATTTCGGCCTATTGGTTAAAAAATGA
GCTGATTTAACAAAAATTTAACGCGAATTAATTCTGTGGAATGTGTGTCAGTTAGGGTGTGGAAAGTCCC
CAGGCTCCCCAGCAGGCAGAAGTATGCAAAGCATGCATCTCAATTAGTCAGCAACCAGGTGTGGAAAGTC
CCCAGGCTCCCCAGCAGGCAGAAGTATGCAAAGCATGCATCTCAATTAGTCAGCAACCATAGTCCCGCCC
CTAACTCCGCCCATCCCGCCCCTAACTCCGCCCAGTTCCGCCCATTCTCCGCCCCATGGCTGACTAATTT
TTTTTATTTATGCAGAGGCCGAGGCCGCCTCTGCCTCTGAGCTATTCCAGAAGTAGTGAGGAGGCTTTTT
TGGAGGCCTAGGCTTTTGCAAAAAGCTCCCGGCCGGGAGCTTGTATATCCATTTTCGGATCTGATCAAGA
GACAGGATGAGGATCGTTTCGCATGATTGAACAAGATGGATTGCACGCAGGTTCTCCGGCCGCTTGGGTG
GAGAGGCTATTCGGCTATGACTGGGCACAACAGACAATCGGCTGCTCTGATGCCGCCGTGTTCCGGCTGT
CAGCGCAGGGGCGCCCGGTTCTTTTTGTCAAGACCGACCTGTCCGGTGCCCTGAATGAACTGCAGGACGA
GGCAGCGCGGCTATCGTGGCTGGCCACGACGGGCGTTCCTTGCGCAGCTGTGCTCGACGTTGTCACTGAA
GCGGGAAGGGACTGGCTGCTATTGGGCGAAGTGCCGGGGCAGGATCTCCTGTCATCTCACCTTGCTCCTG
CCGAGAAAGTATCCATCATGGCTGATGCAATGCGGCGGCTGCATACGCTTGATCCGGCTACCTGCCCATT
CGACCACCAAGCGAAACATCGCATCGAGCGAGCACGTACTCGGATGGAAGCCGGTCTTGTCGATCAGGAT
GATCTGGACGAAGAGCATCAGGGGCTCGCGCCAGCCGAACTGTTCGCCAGGCTCAAGGCGCGCATGCCCG
ACGGCGAGGATCTCGTCGTGACCCATGGCGATGCCTGCTTGCCGAATATCATGGTGGAAAATGGCCGCTT
TTCTGGATTCATCGACTGTGGCCGGCTGGGTGTGGCGGACCGCTATCAGGACATAGCGTTGGCTACCCGT
GATATTGCTGAAGAGCTTGGCGGCGAATGGGCTGACCGCTTCCTCGTGCTTTACGGTATCGCCGCTCCCG
ATTCGCAGCGCATCGCCTTCTATCGCCTTCTTGACGAGTTCTTCTGAGCGGGACTCTGGGGTTCGAAATG
ACCGACCAAGCGACGCCCAACCTGCCATCACGAGATTTCGATTCCACCGCCGCCTTCTATGAAAGGTTGG
GCTTCGGAATCGTTTTCCGGGACGCCGGCTGGATGATCCTCCAGCGCGGGGATCTCATGCTGGAGTTCTT
CGCCCACCCCAACTTGTTTATTGCAGCTTATAATGGTTACAAATAAAGCAATAGCATCACAAATTTCACA
AATAAAGCATTTTTTTCACTGCATTCTAGTTGTGGTTTGTCCAAACTCATCAATGTATCTTATCATGTCT
GTATACCGTCGACCTCTAGCTAGAGCTTGGCGTAATCATGGTCATAGCTGTTTCCTGTGTGAAATTGTTA
TCCGCTCACAATTCCACACAACATACGAGCCGGAAGCATAAAGTGTAAAGCCTGGGGTGCCTAATGAGTG
AGCTAACTCACATTAATTGCGTTGCGCTCACTGCCCGCTTTCCAGTCGGGAAACCTGTCGTGCCAGCTGC
ATTAATGAATCGGCCAACGCGCGGGGAGAGGCGGTTTGCGTATTGGGCGCTCTTCCGCTTCCTCGCTCAC
TGACTCGCTGCGCTCGGTCGTTCGGCTGCGGCGAGCGGTATCAGCTCACTCAAAGGCGGTAATACGGTTA
TCCACAGAATCAGGGGATAACGCAGGAAAGAACATGTGAGCAAAAGGCCAGCAAAAGGCCAGGAACCGTA
AAAAGGCCGCGTTGCTGGCGTTTTTCCATAGGCTCCGCCCCCCTGACGAGCATCACAAAAATCGACGCTC
AAGTCAGAGGTGGCGAAACCCGACAGGACTATAAAGATACCAGGCGTTTCCCCCTGGAAGCTCCCTCGTG
CGCTCTCCTGTTCCGACCCTGCCGCTTACCGGATACCTGTCCGCCTTTCTCCCTTCGGGAAGCGTGGCGC
TTTCTCATAGCTCACGCTGTAGGTATCTCAGTTCGGTGTAGGTCGTTCGCTCCAAGCTGGGCTGTGTGCA
CGAACCCCCCGTTCAGCCCGACCGCTGCGCCTTATCCGGTAACTATCGTCTTGAGTCCAACCCGGTAAGA
CACGACTTATCGCCACTGGCAGCAGCCACTGGTAACAGGATTAGCAGAGCGAGGTATGTAGGCGGTGCTA
CAGAGTTCTTGAAGTGGTGGCCTAACTACGGCTACACTAGAAGAACAGTATTTGGTATCTGCGCTCTGCT
GAAGCCAGTTACCTTCGGAAAAAGAGTTGGTAGCTCTTGATCCGGCAAACAAACCACCGCTGGTAGCGGT
TTTTTTGTTTGCAAGCAGCAGATTACGCGCAGAAAAAAAGGATCTCAAGAAGATCCTTTGATCTTTTCTA
CGGGGTCTGACGCTCAGTGGAACGAAAACTCACGTTAAGGGATTTTGGTCATGAGATTATCAAAAAGGAT
CTTCACCTAGATCCTTTTAAATTAAAAATGAAGTTTTAAATCAATCTAAAGTATATATGAGTAAACTTGG
TCTGACAGTTACCAATGCTTAATCAGTGAGGCACCTATCTCAGCGATCTGTCTATTTCGTTCATCCATAG
TTGCCTGACTCCCCGTCGTGTAGATAACTACGATACGGGAGGGCTTACCATCTGGCCCCAGTGCTGCAAT
GATACCGCGAGACCCACGCTCACCGGCTCCAGATTTATCAGCAATAAACCAGCCAGCCGGAAGGGCCGAG
CGCAGAAGTGGTCCTGCAACTTTATCCGCCTCCATCCAGTCTATTAATTGTTGCCGGGAAGCTAGAGTAA
GTAGTTCGCCAGTTAATAGTTTGCGCAACGTTGTTGCCATTGCTACAGGCATCGTGGTGTCACGCTCGTC
GTTTGGTATGGCTTCATTCAGCTCCGGTTCCCAACGATCAAGGCGAGTTACATGATCCCCCATGTTGTGC
AAAAAAGCGGTTAGCTCCTTCGGTCCTCCGATCGTTGTCAGAAGTAAGTTGGCCGCAGTGTTATCACTCA
TGGTTATGGCAGCACTGCATAATTCTCTTACTGTCATGCCATCCGTAAGATGCTTTTCTGTGACTGGTGA
GTACTCAACCAAGTCATTCTGAGAATAGTGTATGCGGCGACCGAGTTGCTCTTGCCCGGCGTCAATACGG
GATAATACCGCGCCACATAGCAGAACTTTAAAAGTGCTCATCATTGGAAAACGTTCTTCGGGGCGAAAAC
TCTCAAGGATCTTACCGCTGTTGAGATCCAGTTCGATGTAACCCACTCGTGCACCCAACTGATCTTCAGC
ATCTTTTACTTTCACCAGCGTTTCTGGGTGAGCAAAAACAGGAAGGCAAAATGCCGCAAAAAAGGGAATA
AGGGCGACACGGAAATGTTGAATACTCATACTCTTCCTTTTTCAATATTATTGAAGCATTTATCAGGGTT
ATTGTCTCATGAGCGGATACATATTTGAATGTATTTAGAAAAATAAACAAATAGGGGTTCCGCGCACATT
TCCCCGAAAAGTGCCACCTGACGTC
Features (pLannotate 1.2.2; 20 found; start..end, strand, type, name):
     28..80      -  misc_feature   bom (fragment): basis of mobility region from pBR322
    235..614     +  enhancer       CMV enhancer: human cytomegalovirus immediate early enhancer
    615..818     +  promoter       CMV promoter: human cytomegalovirus (CMV) immediate early promoter
    814..847     +  LTR            5' LTR (truncated) (fragment): truncated 5' long terminal repeat (LTR) from HIV-1
    863..881     +  promoter       T7 promoter: promoter for bacteriophage T7 RNA polymerase
    927..1019    +  CDS            Znf22 (fragment): ZNF22_MOUSE - Also known as Krox25, Krox26, Zfp422. Experimental evidence at protein level: Swiss-Prot protein existence level 1. Binds DNA through the consensus sequence 5'-CAATG-3'. May be involved in transcriptional regulation and may play a role in tooth formation. From Mus musculus (Mouse).
   1062..1286    +  polyA_signal   bGH poly(A) signal: bovine growth hormone polyadenylation signal
   1290..1311    +  promoter       SV40 promoter (fragment): SV40 enhancer and early promoter
   1332..1760    +  rep_origin     f1 ori (sequence partly withheld): f1 bacteriophage origin of replication; arrow indicates direction of (+) strand synthesis
   1774..2103    +  promoter       SV40 promoter: SV40 enhancer and early promoter
   2174..2965    +  CDS            neo: KKA2_KLEPN - Also known as kan, nptII. Experimental evidence at protein level: Swiss-Prot protein existence level 1. Resistance to kanamycin, neomycin, paromomycin, ribostamycin, butirosin and gentamicin B. From Klebsiella pneumoniae.
   2989..3147    +  CDS            ble (fragment): BLE_KLEPN - Experimental evidence at protein level: Swiss-Prot protein existence level 1. Binding protein with a strong affinity to the bleomycin family of antibiotics. Binds to CL990; an antimitotic-antibiotic compound. From Klebsiella pneumoniae.
   3142..3263    +  polyA_signal   SV40 poly(A) signal: SV40 polyadenylation signal
   3336..3352    -  protein_bind   lac operator: The lac repressor binds to the lac operator to inhibit transcription in E. coli. This inhibition can be relieved by adding lactose or isopropyl-β-D-thiogalactopyranoside (IPTG). lac repressor encoded by lacI
   3360..3390    -  promoter       lac promoter: promoter for the E. coli lac operon
   3405..3426    -  protein_bind   CAP binding site: CAP binding activates transcription in the presence of cAMP. E. coli catabolite activator protein
   3439..3531    -  CDS            lacI (fragment): lac repressor; lacI; The lac repressor binds to the lac operator to inhibit transcription in E. coli. This inhibition can be relieved by adding lactose or isopropyl-β-D-thiogalactopyranoside (IPTG).
   3714..4299    -  rep_origin     ori: high-copy-number ColE1/pMB1/pBR322/pUC origin of replication
   4470..5330    -  CDS            AmpR: β-lactamase; bla; confers resistance to ampicillin, carbenicillin, and related antibiotics
   5331..5435    -  promoter       AmpR promoter: bla
