[The description below was written by a language model from this plasmid's Addgene catalogue record and pLannotate feature annotations shown in this document.]
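Description:
pc3XB-ZF129 is a mammalian expression-type plasmid built on pc3XB, a modified version of pcDNA3, and it serves as an archive clone for a single engineered zinc finger module in the Zinc Finger Consortium Modular Assembly Kit v1.0. It is maintained in E. coli at high copy through a ColE1/pUC-type origin with ampicillin selection from the bla gene. It also retains the pcDNA3 f1 origin and an SV40 promoter-driven neomycin phosphotransferase cassette with an SV40 polyadenylation signal, which allows G418 selection in mammalian cells. The short ble, lacI, lac promoter/operator, bom and HIV LTR hits in the automated annotation are small fragments, most likely backbone remnants or chance similarity rather than functional parts.

The payload is a roughly 90 bp insert, ZF129, cloned between XbaI and BamHI sites that are both preserved. It lies downstream of the CMV enhancer/promoter and a T7 promoter and upstream of the bovine growth hormone polyadenylation signal. It encodes one C2H2 zinc finger of about 28 residues, derived from the ToolGen module set (mQTHR1), that is recorded as recognising the DNA triplet GGA. The annotation software labels this region as a fragment of mouse Znf22, which reflects the general sequence similarity among zinc finger domains and not the stated origin of the module.

The retained flanking restriction sites suit the purpose described for the kit, in which individual finger modules are joined by restriction-based subcloning into multi-finger arrays with a chosen target specificity. These arrays can then be used to build zinc finger nucleases. The record does not describe any tag, nuclear localisation signal or nuclease domain in this plasmid.
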