>Addgene plasmid #13179 | pc3XB-ZF129 | addgene partial sequence | sequence record 19563 | CMV-F 5'-CGCAAATGGGCGGTAGGCGTG-3'
CTGCTTACTGGCTTATCGAAATTAATACGACTCACTATAGGGAGACCCAAGCTGGCTAGCGTTTAAACGG
GCCCTCTAGACCCGGGGAGAAGCCTTACGAGTGCCACGACTGCGGCAAGTCCTTCCGGCAGAGCACGCAC
TTGACACGCCACAGACGCATCCACACCGGTGGATCCTCTGCACAGTAGTAAGCTTAAGTTTAAACCGCTG
ATCAGCCTCGACTGTGCCTTCTAGTTGCCAGCCATCTGTTGTTTGCCCCTCCCCCGTGCCTTCCTTGACC
CTGGAAGGTGCCACTCCCACTGTCCTTTCCTAATAAAATGAGGAAATTGCATCGCATTGTCTGAGTAGGT
GTCATTCTATTCTGGGGGGTGGGGTGGGGCAGGACAGCAAGGGGGAGGATTGGGAAGACAATAGCAGGCA
TGCTGGGGATGCGGTGGGCTCTATGGCTTCTGAGGCGGAAAGAACCAGCTGGGGCTCTAGGGGGTATCCC
C
[49 nt withheld, positions 492-540]
