Addgene plasmid #13179: pc3XB-ZF129
Depositing lab: Keith Joung. Depositing organization: Massachusetts General Hospital. Publication: Standardized reagents and protocols for engineering zinc finger nucleases by modular assembly. Wright DA, Thibodeau-Beganny S, Sander JD, Winfrey RJ, Hirsh AS, Eichtinger M, Fu F, Porteus MH, Dobbs D, Voytas DF, Joung JK. Nat Protoc. 2006;1(3):1637-52. doi: 10.1038/nprot.2006.259 PubMed 17406455.
Backbone
  Vector backbone: pc3XB
  Backbone manufacturer: Modified Invitrogen pcDNA3
  Backbone size w/o insert (bp): 5400
  Vector type: Mammalian Expression
  Selectable markers: Neomycin (select with G418)
Growth in bacteria
  Bacterial resistance: Ampicillin, 100 μg/mL
  Growth temperature: 37°C
  Growth strain: XL1 Blue
  Copy number: High Copy
Gene/Insert
  Gene/Insert name: ZF129
  Insert size (bp): 90
  Cloning method: Restriction Enzyme; 5′ cloning site XbaI (not destroyed); 3′ cloning site BamHI (not destroyed)
  Sequencing primers: 5′ T7
Terms and licenses: Academic/Nonprofit Terms; Industry Terms: Not Available to Industry
Depositor comments: Part of the Zinc Finger Consortium Modular Assembly Kit v1.0. Finger protein sequence: PGEKPYECHDCGKSFRQSTHLTRHRRIH. Target DNA sequence: GGA. This zinc finger is derived from the ToolGen module set. ToolGen ZF ID: 31. ToolGen ZF Name: mQTHR1.
How to cite: pc3XB-ZF129 was a gift from Keith Joung (Addgene plasmid # 13179 ; http://n2t.net/addgene:13179 ; RRID:Addgene_13179)
